Addgene plasmid #163361: pMY-IRES-eGFP
Purpose: (Empty Backbone) Retroviral backbone for in-frame cloning of a gene of interest and an IRES separated GFP marker
Depositing lab: Louis Ates & Teunis Geijtenbeek. Depositing organization: Academic Medical Center, University of Amsterdam. Publication: An optimized retroviral toolbox for overexpression and genetic perturbation of primary lymphocytes. van der Donk LEH, van der Spek J, van Duivenvoorde T, Ten Brink MS, Geijtenbeek TBH, Kuijl CP, van Heijst JWJ, Ates LS. Biol Open. 2022 Feb 15;11(2):bio059032. doi: 10.1242/bio.059032. Epub 2022 Mar 1. PubMed 35229875.
Backbone
  Vector backbone: pMY
  Vector type: Mammalian Expression, Retroviral
Growth in bacteria
  Bacterial resistance: Ampicillin, 100 μg/mL
  Growth temperature: 37°C
  Growth strain: NEB Stable
  Copy number: High Copy
Gene/Insert
  Gene/Insert name: None
Terms and licenses: Academic/Nonprofit Terms; Industry Terms: Not Available to Industry
Depositor comments: Please visit https://www.biorxiv.org/content/10.1101/2021.01.08.425881v1 for bioRxiv preprint.
How to cite: pMY-IRES-eGFP was a gift from Louis Ates & Teunis Geijtenbeek (Addgene plasmid # 163361 ; http://n2t.net/addgene:163361 ; RRID:Addgene_163361)
