[The description below was written by a language model from this plasmid's Addgene catalogue record and pLannotate feature annotations shown in this document.]
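Description:
pMY-IRES-eGFP is an empty gammaretroviral expression backbone of about 6.1 kb, built on the pMY vector and intended for transferring a gene of interest into mammalian cells; the associated work describes a retroviral toolbox for overexpression and genetic perturbation in primary lymphocytes. In bacteria it replicates from a high-copy ColE1/pUC-type origin and is selected with ampicillin through a β-lactamase gene driven by its own bla promoter. A short lacI fragment next to the origin appears to be a non-functional backbone remnant.

The retroviral unit is flanked by two Moloney murine leukemia virus long terminal repeats. Downstream of the 5' LTR lie the MMLV packaging signal (Ψ), a truncated gag segment lacking its start codon, and a pol region carrying the splice acceptor site. Together these promote efficient encapsidation of the genomic RNA and allow a spliced transcript to form, without encoding functional viral proteins. No separate internal promoter is annotated, so expression presumably depends on the 5' LTR. Between the pol region and the IRES is an unannotated stretch of roughly 200 nt, which is presumably where the cloning site sits, although the record does not describe the sites available. An EMCV internal ribosome entry site followed by EGFP lets the inserted gene and the fluorescent marker be translated from one bicistronic transcript, so GFP fluorescence identifies transduced, expressing cells for microscopy or flow sorting. A small env fragment precedes the 3' LTR. Because gag, pol and env functions are absent, virus production requires these to be supplied in trans by a packaging cell line or helper plasmids.
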