Features (pLannotate 1.2.2; 12 found; start..end, strand, type, name):
     22..615     +  LTR            LTR: long terminal repeat from Moloney murine leukemia virus
    746..1044    +  misc_feature   MMLV Ψ (fragment): packaging signal of Moloney murine leukemia virus (MMLV)
   1103..1519    +  CDS            gag (truncated): truncated Moloney murine leukemia virus (MMLV) gag gene lacking the start codon
   1529..1903    +  misc_feature   pol region: Moloney murine leukemia virus (MMLV) pol region containing the splice acceptor site
   2121..2583    +  misc_feature   IRES: internal ribosome entry site (IRES) of the encephalomyocarditis virus (EMCV)
   2597..3316    +  CDS            EGFP: the original enhanced GFP (Yang et al., 1996) mammalian codon-optimized
   3384..3482    +  CDS            env (fragment): murine leukemia virus gPr80 envelope polyprotein precursor; env; proteolytically cleaved into gp70SU and p15TM subunits
   3524..4113    +  LTR            LTR: long terminal repeat from Moloney murine leukemia virus
   4179..4231    -  CDS            lacI (fragment): lac repressor; lacI; The lac repressor binds to the lac operator to inhibit transcription in E. coli. This inhibition can be relieved by adding lactose or isopropyl-β-D-thiogalactopyranoside (IPTG).
   4414..5002    -  rep_origin     ori: high-copy-number ColE1/pMB1/pBR322/pUC origin of replication
   5166..6026    -  CDS            AmpR: β-lactamase; bla; confers resistance to ampicillin, carbenicillin, and related antibiotics
   6027..6131    -  promoter       AmpR promoter: bla
>Addgene plasmid #163361 | pMY-IRES-eGFP | addgene full sequence | sequence record 322109 | Addgene NGS Result
CCCGAAAAGTGCCACCTGCATAATGAAAGACCCCACCTGTAGGTTTGGCAAGCTAGCTTAAGTAACGCCA
TTTTGCAAGGCATGGAAAAATACATAACTGAGAATAGAAAAGTTCAGATCAAGGTCAGGAACAGATGGAA
CAGCTGAATATGGGCCAAACAGGATATCTGTGGTAAGCAGTTCCTGCCCCGGCTCAGGGCCAAGAACAGA
TGGAACAGCTGAATATGGGCCAAACAGGATATCTGTGGTAAGCAGTTCCTGCCCCGGCTCAGGGCCAAGA
ACAGATGGTCCCCAGATGCGGTCCAGCCCTCAGCAGTTTCTAGAGAACCATCAGATGTTTCCAGGGTGCC
CCAAGGACCTGAAATGACCCTGTGCCTTATTTGAACTAACCAATCAGTTCGCTTCTCGCTTCTGTTCGCG
CGCTTCTGCTCCCCGAGCTCAATAAAAGAGCCCACAACCCCTCACTCGGCGCGCCAGTCCTCCGATTGAC
TGAGTCGCCCGGGTACCCGTATTCCCAATAAAGCCTCTTGCTGTTTGCATCCGAATCGTGGACTCGCTGA
TCCTTGGGAGGGTCTCCTCAGATTGATTGACTGCCCACCTCGGGGGTCTTTCATTTGGAGGTTCCACCGA
GATTTGGAGACCCCTGCCCAGGGACCACCGACCCCCCCGCCGGGAGGTAAGCTGGCCAGCGGTCGTTTCG
TGTCTGTCTCTGTCTTTGTGCGTGTTTGTGCCGGCATCTAATGTTTGCGCCTGCGTCTGTACTAGTTAGC
TAACTAGCTCTGTATCTGGCGGACCCGTGGTGGAACTGACGAGTTCGGAACACCCGGCCGCAACCCTGGG
AGACGTCCCAGGGACTTCGGGGGCCGTTTTTGTGGCCCGACCTGAGTCCAAAAATCCCGATCGTTTTGGA
CTCTTTGGTGCACCCCCCTAATAGGAGGGATATGTGGTTCTGGTAGGAGACGAGAACCTAAAACAGTTCC
CGCCTCCGTCTGAATTTTTGCTTTCGGTTTGGGACCGAAGCCGCGCCGCGCGTCTTGTCTGCTGCAGCAT
CGTTCTGTGTTGTCTCTGTCTGACTGTGTTTCTGTATTTGTCTGAAAATTAGGGCCAGACTGTTACCACT
CCCTTAAGTTTGACCTTAGGTCACTGGAAAGATGTCGAGCGGATCGCTCACAACCAGTCGGTAGATGTCA
AGAAGAGACGTTGGGTTACCTTCTGCTCTGCAGAATGGCCAACCTTTAACGTCGGATGGCCGCGAGACGG
CACCTTTAACCGAGACCTCATCACCCAGGTTAAGATCAAGGTCTTTTCACCTGGCCCGCATGGACACCCA
GACCAGGTCCCCTACATCGTGACCTGGGAAGCCTTGGCTTTTGACCCCCCTCCCTGGGTCAAGCCCTTTG
TACACCCTAAGCCTCCGCCTCCTCTTCCTCCATCCGCCCCGTCTCTCCCCCTTGAACCTCCTCGTTCGAC
CCCGCCTCGATCCTCCCTTTATCCAGCCCTCACTCCTTCTCTAGGCGCCCCCATATGGCCATATGAGATC
TTATATGGGGCACCCCCGCCCCTTGTAAACTTCCCTGACCCTGACATGACAAGAGTTACTAACAGCCCCT
CTCTCCAAGCTCACTTACAGGCTCTCTACTTAGTCCAGCACGAAGTCTGGAGACCTCTGGCGGCAGCCTA
CCAAGAACAACTGGACCGACCGGTGGTACCTCACCCTTACCGAGTCGGCGACACAGTGTGGGTCCGCCGA
CACCAGACTAAGAACCTAGAACCTCGCTGGAAAGGACCTTACACAGTCCTGCTGACCACCCCCACCGCCC
TCAAAGTAGACGGCATCGCAGCTTGGATACACGCCGCCCACGTGAAGGCTGCCGACCCCGGGGGTGGACC
ATCCTCTAGACTGCCGGATCTAGCTAGTTAATTAAGGATCCCAGTGTGGTGGTACGGGAATTCCTGCAGG
CCTCGAGGGCCGGCGCGCCGCGGCCGCTACGTAAATTCCGCCCCCCCCCCCCCTCTCCCTCCCCCCCCCC
TAACGTTACTGGCCGAAGCCGCTTGGAATAAGGCCGGTGTGCGTTTGTCTATATGTTATTTTCCACCATA
TTGCCGTCTTTTGGCAATGTGAGGGCCCGGAAACCTGGCCCTGTCTTCTTGACGAGCATTCCTAGGGGTC
TTTCCCCTCTCGCCAAAGGAATGCAAGGTCTGTTGAATGTCGTGAAGGAAGCAGTTCCTCTGGAAGCTTC
TTGAAGACAAACAACGTCTGTAGCGACCCTTTGCAGGCAGCGGAACCCCCCACCTGGCGACAGGTGCCTC
TGCGGCCAAAAGCCACGTGTATAAGATACACCTGCAAAGGCGGCACAACCCCAGTGCCACGTTGTGAGTT
GGATAGTTGTGGAAAGAGTCAAATGGCTCTCCTCAAGCGTATTCAACAAGGGGCTGAAGGATGCCCAGAA
GGTACCCCATTGTATGGGATCTGATCTGGGGCCTCGGTGCACATGCTTTACATGTGTTTAGTCGAGGTTA
AAAAAACGTCTAGGCCCCCCGAACCACGGGGACGTGGTTTTCCTTTGAAAAACACGATGATAATATGGCC
ACAACCATGGTGAGCAAGGGCGAGGAGCTGTTCACCGGGGTGGTGCCCATCCTGGTCGAGCTGGACGGCG
ACGTAAACGGCCACAAGTTCAGCGTGTCCGGCGAGGGCGAGGGCGATGCCACCTACGGCAAGCTGACCCT
GAAGTTCATCTGCACCACCGGCAAGCTGCCCGTGCCCTGGCCCACCCTCGTGACCACCCTGACCTACGGC
GTGCAGTGCTTCAGCCGCTACCCCGACCACATGAAGCAGCACGACTTCTTCAAGTCCGCCATGCCCGAAG
GCTACGTCCAGGAGCGCACCATCTTCTTCAAGGACGACGGCAACTACAAGACCCGCGCCGAGGTGAAGTT
CGAGGGCGACACCCTGGTGAACCGCATCGAGCTGAAGGGCATCGACTTCAAGGAGGACGGCAACATCCTG
GGGCACAAGCTGGAGTACAACTACAACAGCCACAACGTCTATATCATGGCCGACAAGCAGAAGAACGGCA
TCAAGGTGAACTTCAAGATCCGCCACAACATCGAGGACGGCAGCGTGCAGCTCGCCGACCACTACCAGCA
GAACACCCCCATCGGCGACGGCCCCGTGCTGCTGCCCGACAACCACTACCTGAGCACCCAGTCCGCCCTG
AGCAAAGACCCCAACGAGAAGCGCGATCACATGGTCCTGCTGGAGTTCGTGACCGCCGCCGGGATCACTC
TCGGCATGGACGAGCTGTACAAGTAAAGCGGCCGGCCGCCAGCACAGTGGTCGACCGGGCCGCCAGCACA
GTGGTCGATCGAGGGGGGGCCCGCGATTAGTCCAATTTGTTAAAGACAGGATATCAGTGGTCCAGGCTCT
AGTTTTGACTCAACAATATCACCAGCTGAAGCCTATAGAGTACGAGCCATAGATAGAATAAAAGATTTTA
TTTAGTCTCCAGAAAAAGGGGGGAATGAAAGACCCCACCTGTAGGTTTGGCAAGCTAGCTTAAGTAACGC
CATTTTGCAAGGCATGGAAAATACATAACTGAGAATAGAGAAGTTCAGATCAAGGTTAGGAACAGAGAGA
CAGCAGAATATGGGCCAAACAGGATATCTGTGGTAAGCAGTTCCTGCCCCGGCTCAGGGCCAAGAACAGT
TGGAACAGCAGAATATGGGCCAAACAGGATATCTGTGGTAAGCAGTTCCTGCCCCGGCTCAGGGCCAAGA
ACAGATGGTCCCCAGATGCGGTCCCGCCCTCAGCAGTTTCTAGAGAACCATCAGATGTTTCCAGGGTGCC
CCAAGGACCTGAAATGACCCTGTGCCTTATTTGAACTAACCAATCAGTTCGCTTCTCGCTTCTGTTCGCG
CGCTTCTGCTCCCCGAGCTCAATAAAAGAGCCCACAACCCCTCACTCGGCGCGCCAGTCCTCCGATAGAC
TGCGTCGCCCGGGTACCCGTGTATCCAATAAACCCTCTTGCAGTTGCATCCGACTTGTGGTCTCGCTGTT
CCTTGGGAGGGTCTCCTCTGAGTGATTGACTACCCGTCAGCGGGGGTCTTTCACATGCAGCATGTATCAA
AATTAATTTGGTTTTTTTTCTTAAGTATTTACATTAAATGGCCATAGTTGCATTAATGAATCGGCCAACG
CGCGGGGAGAGGCGGTTTGCGTATTGGGCGCTCTTCCGCTTCCTCGCTCACTGACTCGCTGCGCTCGGTC
GTTCGGCTGCGGCGAGCGGTATCAGCTCACTCAAAGGCGGTAATACGGTTATCCACAGAATCAGGGGATA
ACGCAGGAAAGAACATGTGAGCAAAAGGCCAGCAAAAGGCCAGGAACCGTAAAAAGGCCGCGTTGCTGGC
GTTTTTCCATAGGCTCCGCACCCCTGACGAGCATCACAAAAATCGACGCTCAAGTCAGAGGTGGCGAAAC
CCGACAGGACTATAAAGATACCAGGCGTTTCCCCCTGGAAGCTCCCTCGTGCGCTCTCCTGTTCCGACCC
TGCCGCTTACCGGATACCTGTCCGCCTTTCTCCCTTCGGGAAGCGTGGCGCTTTCTCATAGCTCACGCTG
TAGGTATCTCAGTTCGGTGTAGGTCGTTCGCTCCAAGCTGGGCTGTGTGCACGAACCCCCCGTTCAGCCC
GACCGCTGCGCCTTATCCGGTAACTATCGTCTTGAGTCCAACCCGGTAAGACACGACTTATCGCCACTGG
CAGCAGCCACTGGTAACAGGATTAGCAGAGCGAGGTATGTAGGCGGTGCTACAGAGTTCTTGAAGTGGTG
GCCTAACTACGGCTACACTAGAAGAACAGTATTTGGTATCTGCGCTCTGCTGAAGCCAGTTACCTTCGGA
AAAAGAGTTGGTAGCTCTTGATCCGGCAAACAAACCACCGCTGGTAGCGGTGGTTTTTTTGTTTGCAAGC
AGCAGATTACGCGCAGAAAAAAAGGATCTCAAGAAGATCCTTTGATCTTTTCTACGGGGTCTGACGCTCA
GTGGAACGAAAACTCACGTTAAGGGATTTTGGTCATGAGATTATCAAAAAGGATCTTCACCTAGATCCTT
TTGCGGCCGGCCGCAAATCAATCTAAAGTATATATGAGTAAACTTGGTCTGACAGTTACCAATGCTTAAT
CAGTGAGGCACCTATCTCAGCGATCTGTCTATTTCGTTCATCCATAGTTGCCTGACTCCCCGTCGTGTAG
ATAACTACGATACGGGAGGGCTTACCATCTGGCCCCAGTGCTGCAATGATACCGCGAGACCCACGCTCAC
CGGCTCCAGATTTATCAGCAATAAACCAGCCAGCCGGAAGGGCCGAGCGCAGAAGTGGTCCTGCAACTTT
ATCCGCCTCCATCCAGTCTATTAATTGTTGCCGGGAAGCTAGAGTAAGTAGTTCGCCAGTTAATAGTTTG
CGCAACGTTGTTGCCATTGCTACAGGCATCGTGGTGTCACGCTCGTCGTTTGGTATGGCTTCATTCAGCT
CCGGTTCCCAACGATCAAGGCGAGTTACATGATCCCCCATGTTGTGCAAAAAAGCGGTTAGCTCCTTCGG
TCCTCCGATCGTTGTCAGAAGTAAGTTGGCCGCAGTGTTATCACTCATGGTTATGGCAGCACTGCATAAT
TCTCTTACTGTCATGCCATCCGTAAGATGCTTTTCTGTGACTGGTGAGTACTCAACCAAGTCATTCTGAG
AATAGTGTATGCGGCGACCGAGTTGCTCTTGCCCGGCGTCAATACGGGATAATACCGCGCCACATAGCAG
AACTTTAAAAGTGCTCATCATTGGAAAACGTTCTTCGGGGCGAAAACTCTCAAGGATCTTACCGCTGTTG
AGATCCAGTTCGATGTAACCCACTCGTGCACCCAACTGATCTTCAGCATCTTTTACTTTCACCAGCGTTT
CTGGGTGAGCAAAAACAGGAAGGCAAAATGCCGCAAAAAAGGGAATAAGGGCGACACGGAAATGTTGAAT
ACTCATACTCTTCCTTTTTCAATATTATTGAAGCATTTATCAGGGTTATTGTCTCATGAGCGGATACATA
TTTGAATGTATTTAGAAAAATAAACAAATAGGGGTTCCGCGCACATTTC
